>Addgene plasmid #190038 | pCAG-GST-hFIP200(1363-1370Mut)-MBP | addgene full sequence | sequence record 376902 | Addgene NGS Result
GGTCGACATTGATTATTGACTAGTTATTAATAGTAATCAATTACGGGGTCATTAGTTCATAGCCCATATA
TGGAGTTCCGCGTTACATAACTTACGGTAAATGGCCCGCCTGGCTGACCGCCCAACGACCCCCGCCCATT
GACGTCAATAATGACGTATGTTCCCATAGTAACGCCAATAGGGACTTTCCATTGACGTCAATGGGTGGAG
TATTTACGGTAAACTGCCCACTTGGCAGTACATCAAGTGTATCATATGCCAAGTACGCCCCCTATTGACG
TCAATGACGGTAAATGGCCCGCCTGGCATTATGCCCAGTACATGACCTTATGGGACTTTCCTACTTGGCA
GTACATCTACGTATTAGTCATCGCTATTACCATGGTCGAGGTGAGCCCCACGTTCTGCTTCACTCTCCCC
ATCTCCCCCCCCTCCCCACCCCCAATTTTGTATTTATTTATTTTTTAATTATTTTGTGCAGCGATGGGGG
CGGGGGGGGGGGGGGGGCGCGCGCCAGGCGGGGCGGGGCGGGGCGAGGGGCGGGGCGGGGCGAGGCGGAG
AGGTGCGGCGGCAGCCAATCAGAGCGGCGCGCTCCGAAAGTTTCCTTTTATGGCGAGGCGGCGGCGGCGG
CGGCCCTATAAAAAGCGAAGCGCGCGGCGGGCGGGAGTCGCTGCGCGCTGCCTTCGCCCCGTGCCCCGCT
CCGCCGCCGCCTCGCGCCGCCCGCCCCGGCTCTGACTGACCGCGTTACTCCCACAGGTGAGCGGGCGGGA
CGGCCCTTCTCCTCCGGGCTGTAATTAGCGCTTGGTTTAATGACGGCTTGTTTCTTTTCTGTGGCTGCGT
GAAAGCCTTGAGGGGCTCCGGGAGGGCCCTTTGTGCGGGGGGAGCGGCTCGGGGGGTGCGTGCGTGTGTG
TGTGCGTGGGGAGCGCCGCGTGCGGCTCCGCGCTGCCCGGCGGCTGTGAGCGCTGCGGGCGCGGCGCGGG
GCTTTGTGCGCTCCGCAGTGTGCGCGAGGGGAGCGCGGCCGGGGGCGGTGCCCCGCGGTGCGGGGGGGGC
TGCGAGGGGAACAAAGGCTGCGTGCGGGGTGTGTGCGTGGGGGGGTGAGCAGGGGGTGTGGGCGCGTCGG
TCGGGCTGCAACCCCCCCTGCACCCCCCTCCCCGAGTTGCTGAGCACGGCCCGGCTTCGGGTGCGGGGCT
CCGTACGGGGCGTGGCGCGGGGCTCGCCGTGCCGGGCGGGGGGTGGCGGCAGGTGGGGGTGCCGGGCGGG
GCGGGGCCGCCTCGGGCCGGGGAGGGCTCGGGGGAGGGGCGCGGCGGCCCCCGGAGCGCCGGCGGCTGTC
GAGGCGCGGCGAGCCGCAGCCATTGCCTTTTATGGTAATCGTGCGAGAGGGCGCAGGGACTTCCTTTGTC
CCAAATCTGTGCGGAGCCGAAATCTGGGAGGCGCCGCCGCACCCCCTCTAGCGGGCGCGGGGCGAAGCGG
TGCGGCGCCGGCAGGAAGGAAATGGGCGGGGAGGGCCTTCGTGCGTCGCCGCGCCGCCGTCCCCTTCTCC
CTCTCCAGCCTCGGGGCTGTCCGCGGGGGGACGGCTGCCTTCGGGGGGGACGGGGCAGGGCGGGGTTCGG
CTTCTGGCGTGTGACCGGCGGCTCTAGAGCCTCTGCTAACCATGTTCATGCCTTCTTCTTTTTCCTACAG
CTCCTGGGCAACGTGCTGGTTATTGTGCTGTCTCATCATTTTGGCAAAGAATTCCTCGATCGACGGTATC
GATGCCACCATGGCATCCCCTATACTAGGTTATTGGAAAATTAAGGGCCTTGTGCAACCCACTCGACTTC
TTTTGGAATATCTTGAAGAAAAATATGAAGAGCATTTGTATGAGCGCGATGAAGGTGATAAATGGCGAAA
CAAAAAGTTTGAATTGGGTTTGGAGTTTCCCAATCTTCCTTATTATATTGATGGTGATGTTAAATTAACA
CAGTCTATGGCCATCATACGTTATATAGCTGACAAGCACAACATGTTGGGTGGTTGTCCAAAAGAGCGTG
CAGAGATTTCAATGCTTGAAGGAGCGGTTTTGGATATTAGATACGGTGTTTCGAGAATTGCATATAGTAA
AGACTTTGAAACTCTCAAAGTTGATTTTCTTAGCAAGCTACCTGAAATGCTGAAAATGTTCGAAGATCGT
TTATGTCATAAAACATATTTAAATGGTGATCATGTAACCCATCCTGACTTCATGTTGTATGACGCTCTTG
ATGTTGTTTTATACATGGACCCAATGTGCCTGGATGCGTTCCCAAAATTAGTTTGTTTTAAAAAACGTAT
TGAAGCTATCCCACAAATTGATAAGTACTTGAAATCCAGCAAGTATATAGCATGGCCTTTGCAGGGCTGG
CAAGCCACGTTTGGTGGTGGCGACCATCCTCCAAAATCGGATGATTACGATATCCCAACGACCGAAAACC
TGTATTTTCAGGGTGGTACCATGAAGCTCTATGTGTTTCTCGTGAATACCGGCACTACCCTGACCTTTGA
TACCGAACTGACCGTCCAGACCGTGGCTGACCTGAAGCATGCTATCCAGTCTAAATACAAGATCGCAATT
CAGCACCAGGTGCTGGTGGTCAACGGCGGAGAGTGCATGGCCGCTGATCGCAGGGTCTGTACCTATTCAG
CCGGCACCGACACTAACCCAATCTTCCTCTTTAATAAGGAGATGATTCTGTGCGATAGACCCCCTGCTAT
CCCCAAGACCACTTTTAGCACTGAGAACGACATGGAAATCAAAGTGGAGGAATCCCTGATGATGCCAGCC
GTGTTCCACACCGTCGCTTCTCGCACTCAGCTGGCACTCGAGATGTACGAAGTGGCCAAGAAACTGTGCT
CTTTCTGTGAGGGTCTCGTCCACGATGAACATCTGCAGCACCAGGGCTGGGCAGCCATTATGGCTAACCT
GGAGGACTGTTCAAATAGTTATCAGAAACTGCTCTTCAAGTTTGAGTCTATCTACTCAAACTATCTGCAG
AGCATCGAAGACATTAAACTGAAGCTCACACACCTGGGAACCGCAGTGAGCGTCATGGCCAAGATCCCTC
TGCTCGAGTGCCTGACTAGGCATTCCTACAGAGAATGTCTGGGTAGGCTCGATAGTCTGCCAGAACACGA
GGACAGCGAGAAAGCCGAAATGAAGCGCTCTACAGAGCTGGTGCTCTCACCTGACATGCCAAGGACAACC
AACGAAAGTCTGCTCACCAGCTTCCCAAAGTCCGTGGAGCATGTCTCCCCCGACACTGCCGATGCTGAAT
CTGGAAAGGAGATTAGAGAAAGTTGCCAGAGCACCGTGCACCAGCAGGACGAGACTACAATCGATACTAA
GGACGGCGATCTGCCCTTCTTTAACGTCAGTCTGCTCGATTGGATCAACGTCCAGGACAGACCTAATGAT
GTGGAGTCCCTGGTCCGGAAGTGCTTTGATAGCATGTCCCGTCTGGACCCACGTATCATTCGTCCTTTCA
TCGCAGAGTGTCGTCAGACCATTGCCAAGCTGGACAACCAGAATATGAAAGCTATTAAGGGTCTGGAAGA
TCGGCTCTACGCCCTGGACCAGATGATCGCTAGCTGTGGACGCCTGGTGAACGAGCAGAAGGAACTCGCT
CAGGGTTTCCTGGCAAACCAGAAAAGAGCCGAGAATCTCAAGGATGCATCAGTGCTGCCTGACCTGTGCC
TCAGTCATGCCAATCAGCTGATGATTATGCTCCAGAACCACCGCAAGCTGCTCGACATCAAACAGAAGTG
TACCACTGCTAAACAGGAGCTGGCAAACAATCTCCATGTGAGGCTGAAGTGGTGCTGTTTCGTCATGCTG
CACGCAGACCAGGATGGCGAGAAGCTCCAGGCCCTGCTCAGGCTGGTGATTGAGCTGCTCGAAAGAGTGA
AGATCGTCGAGGCTCTGTCCACCGTCCCACAGATGTACTGCCTGGCAGTGGTCGAGGTGGTCAGACGTAA
AATGTTTATCAAGCACTACAGAGAATGGGCAGGTGCCCTCGTGAAAGATGGCAAGCGTCTGTATGAAGCC
GAGAAATCTAAGCGTGAGTCATTCGGCAAACTGTTTCGGAAGAGCTTCCTCCGTAACCGGCTGTTCCGCG
GACTCGACAGTTGGCCACCCAGCTTTTGCACCCAGAAACCTAGGAAGTTCGACTGTGAGCTGCCAGATAT
CTCCCTCAAGGACCTGCAGTTTCTCCAGTCCTTCTGCCCATCTGAGGTGCAGCCCTTTCTGAGGGTCCCT
CTGCTCTGTGACTTCGAACCTCTGCACCAGCATGTGCTGGCCCTCCACAACCTCGTCAAGGCTGCACAGA
GTCTGGATGAGATGAGCCAGACAATCACCGACCTGCTCAGCGAACAGAAGGCTTCTGTGTCACAGACATC
CCCACAGTCTGCTAGCTCCCCCCGTATGGAGAGCACCGCAGGCATCACAACCACTACATCCCCACGTACA
CCTCCACCACTCACCGTGCAGGATCCCCTGTGCCCTGCTGTCTGTCCTCTGGAGGAACTCTCTCCAGACA
GTATTGATGCACACACTTTCGACTTTGAGACAATCCCTCATCCAAACATCGAACAGACCATTCACCAGGT
GTCCCTGGACCTCGATTCTCTGGCCGAGAGCCCCGAATCCGATTTTATGTCCGCTGTGAATGAGTTCGTC
ATTGAGGAAAACCTGTCTTCACCCAATCCTATCTCAGACCCACAGAGTCCCGAGATGATGGTGGAATCCC
TGTACAGTAGCGTCATCAACGCCATTGATTCTCGGCGCATGCAGGACACAAATGTGTGCGGCAAGGAGGA
CTTTGGAGATCATACCTCTCTGAACGTCCAGCTCGAACGCTGTAGGGTGGTCGCTCAGGATTCTCATTTC
TCAATCCAGACTATTAAGGAGGACCTGTGCCACTTCCGCACATTTGTGCAGAAGGAACAGTGCGACTTCA
GTAACAGCCTGAAATGTACAGCCGTGGAGATCAGGAACATCATCGAAAAGGTCAAGTGTTCTCTGGAGAT
CACCCTCAAAGAAAAGCACCAGAAAGAGCTGCTCTCACTGAAGAACGAATACGAGGGAAAACTGGACGGT
CTCATTAAGGAAACCGAGGAAAACGAGAATAAAATCAAGAAACTGAAGGGAGAGCTGGTGTGCCTCGAGG
AAGTCCTGCAGAACAAGGATAATGAATTCGCCCTGGTGAAACATGAAAAGGAGGCTGTCATCTGCCTGCA
GAATGAGAAAGACCAGAAGCTGCTCGAAATGGAGAACATTATGCACTCACAGAATTGTGAGATCAAAGAA
CTGAAGCAGAGTAGAGAGATCGTGCTGGAAGATCTCAAGAAACTGCATGTCGAGAATGACGAAAAGCTGC
AGCTGCTCCGTGCCGAACTCCAGAGCCTGGAGCAGTCCCACCTCAAGGAACTGGAGGATACTCTGCAGGT
GCGCCATATCCAGGAATTCGAGAAGGTGATGACAGACCACAGAGTCAGCCTCGAGGAACTGAAGAAAGAG
AACCAGCAGATCATTAATCAGATCCAGGAGTCCCACGCTGAAATCATTCAGGAAAAAGAGAAGCAGCTGC
AGGAGCTGAAACTCAAGGTGTCTGACCTCAGCGATACCCGCTGCAAACTGGAAGTCGAGCTGGCCCTCAA
GGAAGCTGAGACTGACGAGATCAAAATTCTGCTCGAGGAATCTCGGGCCCAGCAGAAAGAAACCCTGAAG
TCACTGCTCGAACAGGAGACCGAAAATCTCCGTACTGAGATCAGCAAACTGAACCAGAAGATTCAGGATA
ACAATGAGAATTACCAAGTGGGACTCGCTGAACTGAGAACTCTCATGACAATCGAGAAGGACCAGTGTAT
CTCTGAACTGATTTCACGTCATGAGGAAGAGTCAAACATTCTGAAAGCAGAGCTCAATAAAGTGACTAGT
CTGCACAACCAGGCCTTCGAGATCGAGAAGAACCTGAAGGAGCAGATCATTGAACTGCAGTCCAAGCTCG
ATTCCGAACTGTCTGCCCTCGAGAGGCAGAAAGACGAAAAGATCACACAGCAGGAAGAGAAGTATGAGGC
TATCATTCAGAACCTCGAAAAAGATAGGCAGAAGCTGGTGTCCTCTCAGGAGCAGGACAGAGAACAGCTG
ATTCAGAAACTCAATTGCGAGAAGGACGAAGCAATCCAGACAGCCCTCAAAGAGTTCAAGCTGGAGAGAG
AAGTGGTCGAGAAAGAACTGCTCGAGAAAGTGAAGCACCTGGAAAACCAGATCGCTAAGTCACCCGCAAT
TGATAGTACCCGTGGTGACTCAAGTAGCCTGGTGGCCGAGCTCCAGGAAAAGCTGCAGGAAGAGAAGGCT
AAGTTTCTGGAGCAGCTCGAAGAGCAGGAAAAAAGAAAGAACGAAGAGATGCAGAATGTGCGTACAAGCC
TGATCGCCGAGCAGCAGACCAACTTCAATACCGTCCTGACTCGTGAGAAAATGCGGAAGGAAAACATCAT
TAATGACCTCAGCGATAAACTGAAGTCCACCATGCAGCAGCAGGAGGGCTCATCTGGCGGTTCCAGCGGA
CTGTCTGAAGACAGAGCTCGTCTGCTCGAAGAGAAGAAAAAGCTGGAAGAGGAAGTCAGTAAGCTGAGGT
CCTCTTCATTCGTGCCAAGCCCCTACGTCGCTACTGCACCCGAGCTGTATGGAGCCTGCGCTCCTGAGCT
GCCTGGTGAATCAGACCGGAGTGCCGTGGAGACTGCTGATGAAGGCCGCGTCGACTCTGCCATGGAGACA
AGCATGATGTCCGTGCAGGAAAACATTCATATGCTGTCAGAGGAAAAGCAGAGAATCATGCTGCTCGAGC
GTACCCTGCAGCTCAAAGAGGAAGAGAACAAGCGCCTCAATCAGAGGCTGATGTCACAGAGTATGAGTAG
CGTGTCCTCTCGCCACTCCGAGAAGATCGCCATTAGGGATTTCCAAGTGGGAGACCTGGTCCTCATCATT
CTGGACGAACGCCATGATAACTACGTGCTGTTTACTGTCTCTCCTACACTGTATTTCCTCCACAGCGAGT
CCCTGCCCGCTCTGGACCTCAAGCCTGGTGAAGGCGCATCTGGCGCCTCAAGGAGACCCTGGGTGCTGGG
AAAAGTCATGGAGAAGGAATACTGCCAGGCTAAAAAGGCACAGAACCGTTTTAAGGTGCCTCTGGGCACC
AAATTCTATCGGGTGAAGGCCGTCTCCTGGAATAAAAAGGTCCCCGGGGCTAGCATGAAAATCGAAGAAG
GTAAACTGGTAATCTGGATTAACGGCGATAAAGGCTATAACGGTCTCGCTGAAGTCGGTAAGAAATTCGA
GAAAGATACCGGAATTAAAGTCACCGTTGAGCATCCGGATAAACTGGAAGAGAAATTCCCACAGGTTGCG
GCAACTGGCGATGGCCCTGACATTATCTTCTGGGCACACGACCGCTTTGGTGGCTACGCTCAATCTGGCC
TGTTGGCTGAAATCACCCCGGACAAAGCGTTCCAGGACAAGCTGTATCCGTTTACCTGGGATGCCGTACG
TTACAACGGCAAGCTGATTGCTTACCCGATCGCTGTTGAAGCGTTATCGCTGATTTATAACAAAGATCTG
CTGCCGAACCCGCCAAAAACCTGGGAAGAGATCCCGGCGCTGGATAAAGAACTGAAAGCGAAAGGTAAGA
GCGCGCTGATGTTCAACCTGCAAGAACCGTACTTCACCTGGCCGCTGATTGCTGCTGACGGGGGTTATGC
GTTCAAGTATGAAAACGGCAAGTACGACATTAAAGACGTGGGCGTGGATAACGCTGGCGCGAAAGCGGGT
CTGACCTTCCTGGTTGACCTGATTAAAAACAAACACATGAATGCAGACACCGATTACTCCATCGCAGAAG
CTGCCTTTAATAAAGGCGAAACAGCGATGACCATCAACGGCCCGTGGGCATGGTCCAACATCGACACCAG
CAAAGTGAATTATGGTGTAACGGTACTGCCGACCTTCAAGGGTCAACCATCCAAACCGTTCGTTGGCGTG
CTGAGCGCAGGTATTAACGCCGCCAGTCCGAACAAAGAGCTGGCAAAAGAGTTCCTCGAAAACTATCTGC
TGACTGATGAAGGTCTGGAAGCGGTTAATAAAGACAAACCGCTGGGTGCCGTAGCGCTGAAGTCTTACGA
GGAAGAGTTGGCGAAAGATCCACGTATTGCCGCCACTATGGAAAACGCCCAGAAAGGTGAAATCATGCCG
AACATCCCGCAGATGTCCGCTTTCTGGTATGCCGTGCGTACTGCGGTGATCAACGCCGCCAGCGGTCGTC
AGACTGTCGATGAAGCCCTGAAAGACGCGCAGACTAATCCCGGGTGATATCTTAATTAATTAACTCGAGG
AATTCACTCCTCAGGTGCAGGCTGCCTATCAGAAGGTGGTGGCTGGTGTGGCCAATGCCCTGGCTCACAA
ATACCACTGAGATCTTTTTCCCTCTGCCAAAAATTATGGGGACATCATGAAGCCCCTTGAGCATCTGACT
TCTGGCTAATAAAGGAAATTTATTTTCATTGCAATAGTGTGTTGGAATTTTTTGTGTCTCTCACTCGGAA
GGACATATGGGAGGGCAAATCATTTAAAACATCAGAATGAGTATTTGGTTTAGAGTTTGGCAACATATGC
CCATATGCTGGCTGCCATGAACAAAGGTTGGCTATAAAGAGGTCATCAGTATATGAAACAGCCCCCTGCT
GTCCATTCCTTATTCCATAGAAAAGCCTTGACTTGAGGTTAGATTTTTTTTATATTTTGTTTTGTGTTAT
TTTTTTCTTTAACATCCCTAAAATTTTCCTTACATGTTTTACTAGCCAGATTTTTCCTCCTCTCCTGACT
ACTCCCAGTCATAGCTGTCCCTCTTCTCTTATGGAGATCCCTCGACCTGCAGCCCAAGCTTGGCGTAATC
ATGGTCATAGCTGTTTCCTGTGTGAAATTGTTATCCGCTCACAATTCCACACAACATACGAGCCGGAAGC
ATAAAGTGTAAAGCCTGGGGTGCCTAATGAGTGAGCTAACTCACATTAATTGCGTTGCGCTCACTGCCCG
CTTTCCAGTCGGGAAACCTGTCGTGCCAGCGGATCCGCATCTCAATTAGTCAGCAACCATAGTCCCGCCC
CTAACTCCGCCCATCCCGCCCCTAACTCCGCCCAGTTCCGCCCATTCTCCGCCCCATGGCTGACTAATTT
TTTTTATTTATGCAGAGGCCGAGGCCGCCTCGGCCTCTGAGCTATTCCAGAAGTAGTGAGGAGGCTTTTT
TGGAGGCCTAGGCTTTTGCAAAAAGCTAACTTGTTTATTGCAGCTTATAATGGTTACAAATAAAGCAATA
GCATCACAAATTTCACAAATAAAGCATTTTTTTCACTGCATTCTAGTTGTGGTTTGTCCAAACTCATCAA
TGTATCTTATCATGTCTGGATCCGCTGCATTAATGAATCGGCCAACGCGCGGGGAGAGGCGGTTTGCGTA
TTGGGCGCTCTTCCGCTTCCTCGCTCACTGACTCGCTGCGCTCGGTCGTTCGGCTGCGGCGAGCGGTATC
AGCTCACTCAAAGGCGGTAATACGGTTATCCACAGAATCAGGGGATAACGCAGGAAAGAACATGTGAGCA
AAAGGCCAGCAAAAGGCCAGGAACCGTAAAAAGGCCGCGTTGCTGGCGTTTTTCCATAGGCTCCGCCCCC
CTGACGAGCATCACAAAAATCGACGCTCAAGTCAGAGGTGGCGAAACCCGACAGGACTATAAAGATACCA
GGCGTTTCCCCCTGGAAGCTCCCTCGTGCGCTCTCCTGTTCCGACCCTGCCGCTTACCGGATACCTGTCC
GCCTTTCTCCCTTCGGGAAGCGTGGCGCTTTCTCATAGCTCACGCTGTAGGTATCTCAGTTCGGTGTAGG
TCGTTCGCTCCAAGCTGGGCTGTGTGCACGAACCCCCCGTTCAGCCCGACCGCTGCGCCTTATCCGGTAA
CTATCGTCTTGAGTCCAACCCGGTAAGACACGACTTATCGCCACTGGCAGCAGCCACTGGTAACAGGATT
AGCAGAGCGAGGTATGTAGGCGGTGCTACAGAGTTCTTGAAGTGGTGGCCTAACTACGGCTACACTAGAA
GAACAGTATTTGGTATCTGCGCTCTGCTGAAGCCAGTTACCTTCGGAAAAAGAGTTGGTAGCTCTTGATC
CGGCAAACAAACCACCGCTGGTAGCGGTGGTTTTTTTGTTTGCAAGCAGCAGATTACGCGCAGAAAAAAA
GGATCTCAAGAAGATCCTTTGATCTTTTCTACGGGGTCTGACGCTCAGTGGAACGAAAACTCACGTTAAG
GGATTTTGGTCATGAGATTATCAAAAAGGATCTTCACCTAGATCCTTTTAAATTAAAAATGAAGTTTTAA
ATCAATCTAAAGTATATATGAGTAAACTTGGTCTGACAGTTACCAATGCTTAATCAGTGAGGCACCTATC
TCAGCGATCTGTCTATTTCGTTCATCCATAGTTGCCTGACTCCCCGTCGTGTAGATAACTACGATACGGG
AGGGCTTACCATCTGGCCCCAGTGCTGCAATGATACCGCGAGACCCACGCTCACCGGCTCCAGATTTATC
AGCAATAAACCAGCCAGCCGGAAGGGCCGAGCGCAGAAGTGGTCCTGCAACTTTATCCGCCTCCATCCAG
TCTATTAATTGTTGCCGGGAAGCTAGAGTAAGTAGTTCGCCAGTTAATAGTTTGCGCAACGTTGTTGCCA
TTGCTACAGGCATCGTGGTGTCACGCTCGTCGTTTGGTATGGCTTCATTCAGCTCCGGTTCCCAACGATC
AAGGCGAGTTACATGATCCCCCATGTTGTGCAAAAAAGCGGTTAGCTCCTTCGGTCCTCCGATCGTTGTC
AGAAGTAAGTTGGCCGCAGTGTTATCACTCATGGTTATGGCAGCACTGCATAATTCTCTTACTGTCATGC
CATCCGTAAGATGCTTTTCTGTGACTGGTGAGTACTCAACCAAGTCATTCTGAGAATAGTGTATGCGGCG
ACCGAGTTGCTCTTGCCCGGCGTCAATACGGGATAATACCGCGCCACATAGCAGAACTTTAAAAGTGCTC
ATCATTGGAAAACGTTCTTCGGGGCGAAAACTCTCAAGGATCTTACCGCTGTTGAGATCCAGTTCGATGT
AACCCACTCGTGCACCCAACTGATCTTCAGCATCTTTTACTTTCACCAGCGTTTCTGGGTGAGCAAAAAC
AGGAAGGCAAAATGCCGCAAAAAAGGGAATAAGGGCGACACGGAAATGTTGAATACTCATACTCTTCCTT
TTTCAATATTATTGAAGCATTTATCAGGGTTATTGTCTCATGAGCGGATACATATTTGAATGTATTTAGA
AAAATAAACAAATAGGGGTTCCGCGCACATTTCCCCGAAAAGTGCCACCTG
Features (pLannotate 1.2.2; 20 found; start..end, strand, type, name):
      5..384     +  enhancer       CMV enhancer: human cytomegalovirus immediate early enhancer
    386..663     +  promoter       chicken β-actin promoter: No description available
    664..1680    +  intron         chimeric intron: chimera between introns from chicken β-actin and rabbit β-globin
   1766..2417    +  CDS            GST (fragment): glutathione S-transferase from Schistosoma japonicum
   2444..2463    +  CDS            TEV site (fragment): tobacco etch virus (TEV) protease recognition and cleavage site
   2471..7252    +  CDS            RB1CC1: RBCC1_HUMAN - Also known as KIAA0203, RBICC. Experimental evidence at protein level: Swiss-Prot protein existence level 1. Involved in autophagy (PubMed:21775823). Regulates early events but also late events of autophagosome formation through direct interaction with Atg16L1 (PubMed:23392225). Required for the formation of the autophagosome-like double-membrane structure that surrounds the Salmonella-containing vacuole (SCV) during S.typhimurium infection and subsequent xenophagy (By similarity). Involved in repair of DNA damage caused by ionizing radiation, which subsequently improves cell sur
   7265..8365    +  CDS            MBP: maltose binding protein from E. coli; malE (mutated); This version of the gene does not encode a signal sequence, so MBP will remain in the cytosol.
   8400..8477    +  CDS            HBB (fragment): HBB_PONPY - Experimental evidence at transcript level: Swiss-Prot protein existence level 2. Involved in oxygen transport from the lung to the various peripheral tissues. From Pongo pygmaeus (Bornean orangutan).
   8548..8603    +  polyA_signal   β-globin poly(A) signal: rabbit β-globin polyadenylation signal (Gil and Proudfoot, 1987)
   8986..9008    -  protein_bind   lac operator (fragment): The lac repressor binds to the lac operator to inhibit transcription in E. coli. This inhibition can be relieved by adding lactose or isopropyl-β-D-thiogalactopyranoside (IPTG). lac repressor encoded by lacI
   9012..9042    -  promoter       lac promoter: promoter for the E. coli lac operon
   9057..9078    -  protein_bind   CAP binding site: CAP binding activates transcription in the presence of cAMP. E. coli catabolite activator protein
   9091..9130    -  CDS            lacI (fragment): lac repressor; lacI; The lac repressor binds to the lac operator to inhibit transcription in E. coli. This inhibition can be relieved by adding lactose or isopropyl-β-D-thiogalactopyranoside (IPTG).
   9137..9159    +  promoter       SV40 promoter (fragment): SV40 enhancer and early promoter
   9183..9318    +  rep_origin     SV40 ori: SV40 origin of replication
   9338..9472    +  polyA_signal   SV40 poly(A) signal: SV40 polyadenylation signal
   9474..9528    -  CDS            lacI (fragment): lac repressor; lacI; The lac repressor binds to the lac operator to inhibit transcription in E. coli. This inhibition can be relieved by adding lactose or isopropyl-β-D-thiogalactopyranoside (IPTG).
   9711..10299   -  rep_origin     ori: high-copy-number ColE1/pMB1/pBR322/pUC origin of replication
  10470..11330   -  CDS            AmpR: β-lactamase; bla; confers resistance to ampicillin, carbenicillin, and related antibiotics
  11331..11435   -  promoter       AmpR promoter: bla
