[The description below was written by a language model from this plasmid's Addgene catalogue record and pLannotate feature annotations shown in this document.]
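Description:
pCAG-GST-hFIP200(1363-1370Mut)-MBP is an 11.5 kb mammalian expression plasmid built on the pCAG backbone for producing a mutant form of human FIP200 (RB1CC1), a scaffold subunit of the ULK1 autophagy initiation complex. It is propagated in E. coli as a high-copy plasmid through a ColE1/pUC-type origin and selected with ampicillin via the bla gene. The backbone also carries an SV40 origin of replication, which can support episomal amplification in cells expressing SV40 large T antigen, along with small lac promoter/operator and lacI remnants that appear to be cloning-vector leftovers with no evident role in expression.

The catalogue lists the promoter as CMV, but the annotated sequence shows the full composite CAG arrangement: the CMV immediate-early enhancer, the chicken β-actin promoter and a chimeric β-actin/β-globin intron, which together give strong constitutive transcription in mammalian cells. This drives a single open reading frame consisting of an N-terminal Schistosoma japonicum GST, a TEV protease cleavage site, the FIP200 coding sequence and a C-terminal cytosolic maltose-binding protein. Transcripts terminate at a rabbit β-globin polyadenylation signal; the short upstream "HBB" hit is most likely part of this globin 3′ region. In the mutant, eight residues at positions 1363–1370 are replaced by a flexible glycine/serine stretch.

The dual tags permit affinity capture on glutathione or amylose resin, MBP typically aiding solubility, and TEV cleavage removes the GST. The record states the purpose only as expression of the FIP200 mutant. The associated publication concerns NDP52 and the FIP200 coiled-coil in ULK1 complex membrane recruitment, so the construct probably serves to make recombinant protein for testing the contribution of this segment.
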