Addgene plasmid #190038: pCAG-GST-hFIP200(1363-1370Mut)-MBP
Purpose: Expression of FIP200 mutant
Depositing lab: James Hurley. Depositing organization: University of California, Berkeley. Publication: The autophagy adaptor NDP52 and the FIP200 coiled-coil allosterically activate ULK1 complex membrane recruitment. Shi X, Chang C, Yokom AL, Jensen LE, Hurley JH. Elife. 2020 Aug 10;9. pii: 59099. doi: 10.7554/eLife.59099. PubMed 32773036.
Backbone
  Vector backbone: pCAG
  Vector type: Mammalian Expression
Growth in bacteria
  Bacterial resistance: Ampicillin, 100 μg/mL
  Growth temperature: 37°C
  Growth strain: DH5alpha
  Copy number: High Copy
Gene/Insert
  Gene/Insert name: FIP200 (alt name: GST-TEVsite-hFIP200 (1363 RDKDLIES 1370 to GSSGGSSG)-MBP)
  Species: H. sapiens (human)
  Mutation: 1363 RDKDLIES 1370 to GSSGGSSG
  Entrez Gene: RB1CC1 (a.k.a. ATG17, CC1, FIP200, PPP1R131)
  Promoter: CMV
  Tag / fusion protein: GST (N terminal on insert); MBP (C terminal on insert)
  Cloning method: Restriction Enzyme; 5′ cloning site KpnI (unknown if destroyed)
  Sequencing primers: 5′ ctggcaagccacgtttggt
Terms and licenses: Academic/Nonprofit Terms; Industry Terms: Not Available to Industry
How to cite: pCAG-GST-hFIP200(1363-1370Mut)-MBP was a gift from James Hurley (Addgene plasmid # 190038 ; http://n2t.net/addgene:190038 ; RRID:Addgene_190038)
